Addgene plasmid #54226: mEmerald-Peripherin-C-14
Purpose: Localization: Intermediate Filaments, Excitation: 487, Emission: 509
Depositing lab: Michael Davidson. Depositing organization: Florida State University, Tallahassee.
Backbone
  Vector backbone: mEmerald-C1
  Backbone size w/o insert (bp): 4750
  Vector type: Mammalian Expression
  Selectable markers: Neomycin (select with G418)
Growth in bacteria
  Bacterial resistance: Kanamycin, 50 μg/mL
  Growth temperature: 37°C
  Growth strain: DH5alpha
  Copy number: High Copy
Gene/Insert
  Gene/Insert name: Peripherin (alt name: NM_006262.3)
  Species: H. sapiens (human)
  Entrez Gene: PRPH (a.k.a. NEF4, PRPH1)
  Promoter: CMV
  Tag / fusion protein: mEmerald (N terminal on backbone)
  Cloning method: Unknown
  Sequencing primers: 5′ CMV-F; 3′ SV40pA-R
Terms and licenses: Academic/Nonprofit Terms; Industry Terms
Depositor comments: . Excitation = 487; Emission = 509. Localization data: Intermediate Filaments
How to cite: mEmerald-Peripherin-C-14 was a gift from Michael Davidson (Addgene plasmid # 54226 ; http://n2t.net/addgene:54226 ; RRID:Addgene_54226)
