[The description below was written by a language model from this plasmid's Addgene catalogue record.]
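Description:
mEmerald-Peripherin-C-14 is a mammalian expression plasmid built on the mEmerald-C1 backbone (about 4.75 kb without the insert), designed to produce a fluorescently labelled form of human peripherin in cultured cells. It is maintained in E. coli as a high-copy plasmid under kanamycin selection. In mammalian cells, a neomycin resistance marker allows G418 selection of stable transfectants. The record does not include a feature table, so the specific origin of replication and the promoters driving the resistance marker are not stated. The listed 3′ sequencing primer implies an SV40 polyadenylation signal downstream of the insert.

The payload is the coding sequence of human peripherin (PRPH, also known as NEF4), a type III intermediate filament protein, expressed from the CMV immediate-early promoter for strong constitutive transcription. mEmerald, a bright green GFP derivative supplied by the backbone, is fused to the N terminus of peripherin, as is usual for a C1-style vector in which the gene of interest is placed after the fluorescent protein. The "14" in the name probably refers to the length of the linker between the two parts, but the record does not confirm this, and the cloning method is listed as unknown.

The fusion protein is recorded as localizing to intermediate filaments, with an excitation maximum of 487 nm and an emission maximum of 509 nm. The construct therefore serves as a localization marker for imaging the intermediate filament network by fluorescence microscopy in transfected mammalian cells, using standard green-channel filter sets.
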