>Addgene plasmid #54226 | mEmerald-Peripherin-C-14 | depositor partial sequence | sequence record 84371 | insert sequence
GATCCGCTAGCGCTACCGGTCGCCACCATGGTGAGCAAGGGCGAGGAGCTGTTCACCGGGGTGGTGCCCA
TCCTGGTCGAGCTGGACGGCGACGTAAACGGCCACAAGTTCAGCGTGTCCGGCGAGGGCGAGGGCGATGC
CACCTACGGCAAGCTGACCCTGAAGTTCATCTGCACCACCGGCAAGCTGCCCGTGCCCTGGCCCACCCTC
GTGACCACCTTGACCTACGGCGTGCAGTGCTTCGCCCGCTACCCCGACCACATGAAGCAGCACGACTTCT
TCAAGTCCGCCATGCCCGAAGGCTACGTCCAGGAGCGCACCATCTTCTTCAAGGACGACGGCAACTACAA
GACCCGCGCCGAGGTGAAGTTCGAGGGCGACACCCTGGTGAACCGCATCGAGCTGAAGGGCATCGACTTC
AAGGAGGACGGCAACATCCTGGGGCACAAGCTGGAGTACAACTACAACAGCCACAAGGTCTATATCACCG
CCGACAAGCAGAAGAACGGCATCAAGGTGAACTTCAAGACCCGCCACAACATCGAGGACGGCAGCGTGCA
GCTCGCCGACCACTACCAGCAGAACACCCCCATCGGCGACGGCCCCGTGCTGCTGCCCGACAACCACTAC
CTGAGCACCCAGTCCAAGCTGAGCAAAGACCCCAACGAGAAGCGCGATCACATGGTCCTGCTGGAGTTCG
TGACCGCCGCCGGGATCACTCTCGGCATGGACGAGCTGTACAAGTCCGGAAGTGCTGGGAGCGCAAGCGG
AAGCGGAGGCTCCGGTAGCCACCACCCGTCGGGCCTCCGGGCCGGCTTCAGCTCCACCTCATACCGCCGT
ACCTTCGGTCCACCGCCCTCACTATCCCCCGGGGCCTTCTCCTACTCGTCCAGCTCCCGCTTCTCCAGCA
GCCGCCTGCTGGGCTCCGCGTCCCCGAGCTCCTCGGTGCGCCTGGGCAGCTTCCGTAGCCCCCGAGCGGG
AGCGGGCGCCCTCCTGCGCCTGCCCTCGGAGCGCCTCGACTTCTCCATGGCCGAGGCCCTCAACCAGGAG
TTCCTGGCCACGCGCAGCAACGAGAAGCAGGAGCTGCAGGAGCTCAACGACCGCTTCGCCAACTTCATCG
AGAAGGTACGCTTTCTGGAGCAGCAGAACGCGGCCCTGCGCGGGGAGCTGAGCCAAGCCCGGGGCCAGGA
GCCGGCGCGCGCCGACCAGCTGTGCCAGCAGGAGCTGCGCGAGCTGCGGCGAGAGCTGGAGCTGTTGGGC
CGCGAGCGTGACCGGGTGCAGGTGGAGCGCGACGGGCTGGCGGAGGACCTGGCGGCGCTCAAGCAGAGGT
TGGAGGAGGAGACGCGCAAGCGGGAGGACGCGGAGCACAACCTCGTGCTCTTCCGCAAGGACGTGGACGA
TGCCACTCTGTCCCGCCTGGAACTAGAGCGCAAGATTGAGTCTCTGATGGATGAGATTGAGTTCCTCAAG
AAGCTGCACGAGGAGGAGCTGCGAGACCTGCAGGTGAGTGTGGAGAGCCAGCAGGTGCAGCAGGTGGAGG
TGGAAGCCACGGTGAAGCCCGAGCTGACGGCAGCGCTGAGGGACATCCGCGCGCAGTACGAGAGCATCGC
CGCGAAGAACCTGCAGGAGGCGGAGGAGTGGTACAAGTCCAAGTACGCGGACCTGTCCGACGCTGCCAAC
CGGAACCACGAGGCCCTGCGCCAGGCCAAGCAGGAGATGAACGAGTCCCGACGCCAGATCCAGAGTCTAA
CGTGCGAGGTGGACGGGCTGCGCGGCACGAACGAGGCGCTGCTCAGGCAGTTGAGAGAGCTGGAGGAGCA
GTTCGCCCTGGAGGCGGGGGGCTACCAGGCGGGCGCTGCGCGGCTCGAGGAGGAGCTGCGACAGCTAAAA
GAGGAGATGGCGCGGCACCTGAGGGAGTACCAGGAGCTCCTCAACGTCAAGATGGCCCTGGACATCGAGA
TCGCCACCTACCGCAAGCTGCTGGAGGGCGAGGAGAGCCGGATCTCCGTGCCCGTCCATTCTTTTGCCTC
CTTAAATATAAAGACGACTGTGCCTGAGGTGGAGCCTCCCCAGGACAGCCACAGCCGGAAGACGGTTCTG
ATCAAGACCATTGAGACCCGGAATGGGGAGGTGGTGACAGAGTCCCAGAAGGAGCAGCGCAGTGAGCTGG
ACAAGTCTTCTGCCCACAGTTACTGAGGATCCACCGGATCTAGATAACTGATCATAAT
