>Addgene plasmid #54226 | mEmerald-Peripherin-C-14 | addgene partial sequence | sequence record 93318 | EGFP-C 5'-CATGGTCCTGCTGGAGTTCGTG-3'
GAGCTGTACAAGTCCGGAAGTGCTGGGAGCGCAAGCGGAAGCGGAGGCTCCGGTAGCCACCACCCGTCGG
GCCTCCGGGCCGGCTTCAGCTCCACCTCATACCGCCGTACCTTCGGTCCACCGCCCTCACTATCCCCCGG
GGCCTTCTCCTACTCGTCCAGCTCCCGCTTCTCCAGCAGCCGCCTGCTGGGCTCCGCGTCCCCGAGCTCC
TCGGTGCGCCTGGGCAGCTTCCGTAGCCCCCGAGCGGGAGCGGGCGCCCTCCTGCGCCTGCCCTCGGAGC
GCCTCGACTTCTCCATGGCCGAGGCCCTCAACCAGGAGTTCCTGGCCACGCGCAGCAACGAGAAGCAGGA
GCTGCAGGAGCTCAACGACCGCTTCGCCAACTTCATCGAGAAGGTACGCTTTCTGGAGCAGCAGAACGCG
GCCCTGCGCGGGGAGCTGAGCCAAGCCCGGGGCCAGGAGCCGGCGCGCGCCGACCAGCTGTGCCAGCAGG
AGCTGCGCGAGCTGCGGCGAGAGCTGGAGCTGTTGGGCCGCGAGCGTGACCGGGTGCAGGTGGAGCGCGA
CGGGCTGGCGGAGGACCTGGCGGCGCTCAAGCAGAGGTTGGAGGAGGAGACGCGCAAGCGGGAGGACGCG
GAGCACAACCTCGTGCTCTTCCGCAAGGACGTGGACGATGCCACTCTGTCCCGCCTGGAACTAGAGCGCA
AGATTGAGTCTCTGATGGATGAGATTGAGTTCCTCAAGAAGCTGCACGAGGAGGAGCTGCGAGACCTGCA
